>Addgene plasmid #123483 | pMK-PpsbD-PGTbx | addgene full sequence | sequence record 247688 | Addgene NGS Result
CTAAATTGTAAGCGTTAATATTTTGTTAAAATTCGCGTTAAATTTTTGTTAAATCAGCTCATTTTTTAAC
CAATAGGCCGAAATCGGCAAAATCCCTTATAAATCAAAAGAATAGACCGAGATAGGGTTGAGTGGCCGCT
ACAGGGCGCTCCCATTCGCCATTCAGGCTGCGCAACTGTTGGGAAGGGCGTTTCGGTGCGGGCCTCTTCG
CTATTACGCCAGCTGGCGAAAGGGGGATGTGCTGCAAGGCGATTAAGTTGGGTAACGCCAGGGTTTTCCC
AGTCACGACGTTGTAAAACGACGGCCAGTGAGCGCGACGTAATACGACTCACTATAGGGCGAATTGAAGG
AAGGCCGTCAAGGCCACGTGTCTTGTCCAGGCGCGCCAGGTCTCAGGAGGAAAAAGTAAGTGGACCTGAC
CTATTGAATCATGACTATATCCGCTATTCTGATATTAAAATTCGATAGAGATGAAATTGGAGCTCTAGAG
AATTCAGTTGTAGGGAGGGATCCTACTTGAGACCATTAATTAATGGAGCACAAGACTGGCCTCATGGGCC
TTCCTTTCACTGCCCGCTTTCCAGTCGGGAAACCTGTCGTGCCAGCTGCATTAACATGGTCATAGCTGTT
TCCTTGCGTATTGGGCGCTCTCCGCTTCCTCGCTCACTGACTCGCTGCGCTCGGTCGTTCGGGTAAAGCC
TGGGGTGCCTAATGAGCAAAAGGCCAGCAAAAGGCCAGGAACCGTAAAAAGGCCGCGTTGCTGGCGTTTT
TCCATAGGCTCCGCCCCCCTGACGAGCATCACAAAAATCGACGCTCAAGTCAGAGGTGGCGAAACCCGAC
AGGACTATAAAGATACCAGGCGTTTCCCCCTGGAAGCTCCCTCGTGCGCTCTCCTGTTCCGACCCTGCCG
CTTACCGGATACCTGTCCGCCTTTCTCCCTTCGGGAAGCGTGGCGCTTTCTCATAGCTCACGCTGTAGGT
ATCTCAGTTCGGTGTAGGTCGTTCGCTCCAAGCTGGGCTGTGTGCACGAACCCCCCGTTCAGCCCGACCG
CTGCGCCTTATCCGGTAACTATCGTCTTGAGTCCAACCCGGTAAGACACGACTTATCGCCACTGGCAGCA
GCCACTGGTAACAGGATTAGCAGAGCGAGGTATGTAGGCGGTGCTACAGAGTTCTTGAAGTGGTGGCCTA
ACTACGGCTACACTAGAAGAACAGTATTTGGTATCTGCGCTCTGCTGAAGCCAGTTACCTTCGGAAAAAG
AGTTGGTAGCTCTTGATCCGGCAAACAAACCACCGCTGGTAGCGGTGGTTTTTTTGTTTGCAAGCAGCAG
ATTACGCGCAGAAAAAAAGGATCTCAAGAAGATCCTTTGATCTTTTCTACGGGGTCTGACGCTCAGTGGA
ACGAAAACTCACGTTAAGGGATTTTGGTCATGAGATTATCAAAAAGGATCTTCACCTAGATCCTTTTAAA
TTAAAAATGAAGTTTTAAATCAATCTAAAGTATATATGAGTAAACTTGGTCTGACAGTTATTAGAAAAAT
TCATCCAGCAGACGATAAAACGCAATACGCTGGCTATCCGGTGCCGCAATGCCATACAGCACCAGAAAAC
GATCCGCCCATTCGCCGCCCAGTTCTTCCGCAATATCACGGGTGGCCAGCGCAATATCCTGATAACGATC
CGCCACGCCCAGACGGCCGCAATCAATAAAGCCGCTAAAACGGCCATTTTCCACCATAATGTTCGGCAGG
CACGCATCACCATGGGTCACCACCAGATCTTCGCCATCCGGCATGCTCGCTTTCAGACGCGCAAACAGCT
CTGCCGGTGCCAGGCCCTGATGTTCTTCATCCAGATCATCCTGATCCACCAGGCCCGCTTCCATACGGGT
ACGCGCACGTTCAATACGATGTTTCGCCTGATGATCAAACGGACAGGTCGCCGGGTCCAGGGTATGCAGA
CGACGCATGGCATCCGCCATAATGCTCACTTTTTCTGCCGGCGCCAGATGGCTAGACAGCAGATCCTGAC
CCGGCACTTCGCCCAGCAGCAGCCAATCACGGCCCGCTTCGGTCACCACATCCAGCACCGCCGCACACGG
AACACCGGTGGTGGCCAGCCAGCTCAGACGCGCCGCTTCATCCTGCAGCTCGTTCAGCGCACCGCTCAGA
TCGGTTTTCACAAACAGCACCGGACGACCCTGCGCGCTCAGACGAAACACCGCCGCATCAGAGCAGCCAA
TGGTCTGCTGCGCCCAATCATAGCCAAACAGACGTTCCACCCACGCTGCCGGGCTACCCGCATGCAGGCC
ATCCTGTTCAATCATACTCTTCCTTTTTCAATATTATTGAAGCATTTATCAGGGTTATTGTCTCATGAGC
GGATACATATTTGAATGTATTTAGAAAAATAAACAAATAGGGGTTCCGCGCACATTTCCCCGAAAAGTGC
CAC
Features (pLannotate 1.2.2; 8 found; start..end, strand, type, name):
      3..134     -  rep_origin     M13 ori (fragment): M13 bacteriophage origin of replication; arrow indicates direction of (+) strand synthesis
    155..311     -  CDS            lacZα (fragment): LacZα fragment of β-galactosidase; lacZ fragment
    320..338     +  promoter       T7 promoter: promoter for bacteriophage T7 RNA polymerase
    567..614     -  CDS            lacI (fragment): lac repressor; lacI; The lac repressor binds to the lac operator to inhibit transcription in E. coli. This inhibition can be relieved by adding lactose or isopropyl-β-D-thiogalactopyranoside (IPTG).
    651..691     -  rep_origin     RSF ori (fragment): Plasmids containing the RSF 1030 origin of replication can be propagated in E. coli cells that contain additional plasmids with compatible origins.
    769..1357    -  rep_origin     ori: high-copy-number ColE1/pMB1/pBR322/pUC origin of replication
   1531..2325    -  CDS            NeoR/KanR: aminoglycoside phosphotransferase confers resistance to neomycin, kanamycin, and G418 (Geneticin®)
   2326..2430    -  promoter       AmpR promoter: bla
