[The description below was written by a language model from this plasmid's Addgene catalogue record, the feature table of its GenBank file and pLannotate feature annotations shown in this document.]
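Description:
pMK-PpsbD-PGTbx is a small (about 2.45 kb) part-donor plasmid from the MoChlo kit, a modular cloning toolbox for chloroplast biotechnology. It is built on the pMK-T backbone, a gene-synthesis cloning vector, and is maintained in E. coli as a high-copy plasmid. The feature table shows a ColE1/pUC-type origin of replication and an aminoglycoside phosphotransferase (NeoR/KanR) gene driven by the bla (AmpR) promoter, which accounts for the kanamycin selection listed in the catalogue. The other annotated elements are backbone remnants: fragments of an M13 origin, lacZα, lacI and an RSF origin, plus a T7 promoter next to the cloning region. None of these appears to be complete enough, or is stated, to serve a role in the construct's intended use.

The payload, PpsbD-PGTbx, is described by the depositors as a synthesized chloroplast promoter part designed for Golden Gate cloning. The name suggests it derives from the promoter of the plastid psbD gene, but the record does not state the source species, what the "PGTbx" designation refers to, the Type IIS enzyme and overhangs used for assembly, or the cloning sites. The automated annotation does not label the insert. It presumably lies in the unannotated stretch between the T7 promoter and the lacI fragment, though this is an inference. The accompanying GenBank record covers only 114 bp of synthetic DNA with no annotated features, so it adds nothing about the internal structure of the part. The plasmid serves as a standardized promoter module, to be combined with other kit parts when assembling expression cassettes for chloroplast engineering.
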