Addgene plasmid #123483: pMK-PpsbD-PGTbx
Purpose: MoChlo kit
Depositing lab: Scott Lenaghan & C. Neal Stewart. Depositing organization: University of Tennessee Institute of Agriculture. Publication: MoChlo: A versatile modular cloning toolbox for chloroplast biotechnology. Occhialini A, Piatek A, Pfotenhauer AC, Frazier TP, Stewart CN, Lenaghan S. Plant Physiol. 2019 Jan 24. pii: pp.18.01220. doi: 10.1104/pp.18.01220. PubMed 30679266.
Backbone
  Vector backbone: pMK-T
  Vector type: Synthetic Biology
Growth in bacteria
  Bacterial resistance: Kanamycin, 50 μg/mL
  Growth temperature: 37°C
  Growth strain: Top10
  Copy number: High Copy
Gene/Insert
  Gene/Insert name: PpsbD-PGTbx
  Cloning method: Restriction Enzyme; 5′ cloning site Unknown (unknown if destroyed)
Terms and licenses: Academic/Nonprofit Terms; Industry Terms: Not Available to Industry
Depositor comments: All inserts have been produced by gene synthesis and cloned in the indicated backbone vector. The insert is a chloroplast promoter designed for Golden-Gate cloning. The Original Material was developed in the performance of research that was funded by Grant Nos. ARPA-E: DE-AR000660 & DARPA: D17AC00016.
How to cite: pMK-PpsbD-PGTbx was a gift from Scott Lenaghan & C. Neal Stewart (Addgene plasmid # 123483 ; http://n2t.net/addgene:123483 ; RRID:Addgene_123483)
