LOCUS       Exported 114 bp ds-DNA linear SYN 13-JUN-2021
DEFINITION  MoChlo kit.
ACCESSION   .
VERSION     .
KEYWORDS    pMK-PpsbD-PGTbx
SOURCE      synthetic DNA construct
  ORGANISM  synthetic DNA construct
REFERENCE   1 (bases 1 to 114)
  AUTHORS   Occhialini A, Piatek A, Pfotenhauer AC, Frazier TP, Stewart CN,
            Lenaghan S
  TITLE     MoChlo: A versatile modular cloning toolbox for chloroplast
            biotechnology.
  JOURNAL   Plant Physiol. 2019 Jan 24. pii: pp.18.01220. doi:
            10.1104/pp.18.01220.
  PUBMED    30679266
REFERENCE   2 (bases 1 to 114)
  AUTHORS   .
  TITLE     Direct Submission
  JOURNAL   Exported Jun 13, 2021 from SnapGene Server 1.1.58
            http://www.snapgene.com
FEATURES             Location/Qualifiers
     source          1..114
                     /organism="synthetic DNA construct"
                     /mol_type="other DNA"
ORIGIN
        1 gaaaaagtaa gtggacctga cctattgaat catgactata tccgctattc tgatattaaa
       61 attcgataga gatgaaattg gagctctaga gaattcagtt gtagggaggg atcc
//
